Addgene plasmid #65804: NG1237 pCI-TPI-PTC160-4H
Purpose: NMD reporter mRNA
Depositing lab: Niels Gehring. Depositing organization: Universitaet zu Koeln. Publication: 3' UTR length and messenger ribonucleoprotein composition determine endocleavage efficiencies at termination codons. Boehm V, Haberman N, Ottens F, Ule J, Gehring NH. Cell Rep. 2014 Oct 23;9(2):555-68. doi: 10.1016/j.celrep.2014.09.012. Epub 2014 Oct 9. PubMed 25310981.
Backbone
  Vector backbone: pCI-neo
  Backbone manufacturer: Promega
  Backbone size w/o insert (bp): 4572
  Vector type: Mammalian Expression
  Selectable markers: Neomycin (select with G418)
Growth in bacteria
  Bacterial resistance: Ampicillin, 100 μg/mL
  Growth temperature: 37°C
  Growth strain: DH5alpha
  Copy number: Unknown
Gene/Insert
  Gene/Insert name: TPI (alt name: triosephosphate isomerase 1)
  Species: H. sapiens (human)
  Mutation: premature stop codon at 160
  Entrez Gene: TPI1 (a.k.a. HEL-S-49, TIM, TPI, TPID)
  Promoter: CMV
  Tag / fusion protein: 4H (4 copies of short beta-globin 3'UTR for probe binding) (C terminal on insert)
  Cloning method: Unknown
  Sequencing primers: 5′ CMV-F; 3′ EBV-R
Terms and licenses: Academic/Nonprofit Terms; Industry Terms: Not Available to Industry
How to cite: NG1237 pCI-TPI-PTC160-4H was a gift from Niels Gehring (Addgene plasmid # 65804 ; http://n2t.net/addgene:65804 ; RRID:Addgene_65804)
