[The description below was written by a language model from this plasmid's Addgene catalogue record and pLannotate feature annotations shown in this document.]
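Description:
NG1237 pCI-TPI-PTC160-4H is a mammalian expression plasmid built on the pCI-neo backbone that produces a reporter mRNA for studying nonsense-mediated mRNA decay (NMD). In bacteria it is maintained through a high-copy ColE1/pUC-type origin and selected with ampicillin via the β-lactamase gene. An f1 origin is also present. For mammalian cells, an SV40 early promoter drives a neomycin phosphotransferase cassette ending in a synthetic poly(A) signal, which allows G418 selection of stable transfectants.

The reporter unit is driven by the CMV immediate-early enhancer and promoter, followed by the vector's chimeric β-globin/immunoglobulin intron and a T7 promoter upstream of the insert. The insert is human triosephosphate isomerase (TPI1) carrying a premature termination codon at position 160. In the feature table, the TPI coding sequence appears as several separated fragments spread over roughly 2.5 kb. This suggests a gene-like insert that retains introns, although the record does not say so explicitly. One fragment is labelled as mouse Tpi1, which most likely reflects homology-based annotation rather than a chimeric origin. If the transcript is spliced, a stop codon lying upstream of exon junctions would be the classic arrangement that marks an mRNA for NMD.

Downstream of TPI lies the "4H" element, four tandem copies of a short β-globin 3' UTR segment, seen in the annotation as repeated β-globin/HBB fragments. It is listed as a tag but serves as a binding site for hybridisation probes, allowing sensitive detection of the reporter RNA and its decay fragments. An SV40 poly(A) signal follows the cassette, though it is annotated on the reverse strand. The associated work concerns endocleavage at termination codons and the influence of 3' UTR length.
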