Features (pLannotate 1.2.2; 30 found; start..end, strand, type, name):
    140..517     +  enhancer       CMV enhancer: human cytomegalovirus immediate early enhancer
    518..729     +  promoter       CMV promoter: human cytomegalovirus (CMV) immediate early promoter
    890..1022    +  intron         chimeric intron: chimera between introns from human β-globin and immunoglobulin heavy chain genes
   1067..1085    +  promoter       T7 promoter: promoter for bacteriophage T7 RNA polymerase
   1108..1221    +  CDS            TPI1 (fragment): TPIS_HUMAN - Also known as TPI. Experimental evidence at protein level: Swiss-Prot protein existence level 1. It is also responsible for the non-negligible production of methylglyoxal a reactive cytotoxic side-product that modifies and can alter proteins, DNA and lipids. From Homo sapiens (Human).
   2130..2486    +  CDS            Tpi1 (fragment): TPIS_MOUSE - Also known as Tpi. Experimental evidence at protein level: Swiss-Prot protein existence level 1. It is also responsible for the non-negligible production of methylglyoxal a reactive cytotoxic side-product that modifies and can alter proteins, DNA and lipids. From Mus musculus (Mouse).
   2540..3064    +  CDS            TPI1 (fragment): TPIS_HUMAN - Also known as TPI. Experimental evidence at protein level: Swiss-Prot protein existence level 1. It is also responsible for the non-negligible production of methylglyoxal a reactive cytotoxic side-product that modifies and can alter proteins, DNA and lipids. From Homo sapiens (Human).
   3340..3429    +  CDS            TPI1 (fragment): TPIS_HUMAN - Also known as TPI. Experimental evidence at protein level: Swiss-Prot protein existence level 1. It is also responsible for the non-negligible production of methylglyoxal a reactive cytotoxic side-product that modifies and can alter proteins, DNA and lipids. From Homo sapiens (Human).
   3558..3671    +  CDS            TPI1 (fragment): TPIS_HUMAN - Also known as TPI. Experimental evidence at protein level: Swiss-Prot protein existence level 1. It is also responsible for the non-negligible production of methylglyoxal a reactive cytotoxic side-product that modifies and can alter proteins, DNA and lipids. From Homo sapiens (Human).
   3797..3820    +  polyA_signal   β-globin poly(A) (fragment): human β-globin polyadenylation signal
   3828..3899    +  CDS            HBB (fragment): HBB_PONPY - Experimental evidence at transcript level: Swiss-Prot protein existence level 2. Involved in oxygen transport from the lung to the various peripheral tissues. From Pongo pygmaeus (Bornean orangutan).
   3903..3926    +  polyA_signal   β-globin poly(A) (fragment): human β-globin polyadenylation signal
   3934..4005    +  CDS            HBB (fragment): HBB_PONPY - Experimental evidence at transcript level: Swiss-Prot protein existence level 2. Involved in oxygen transport from the lung to the various peripheral tissues. From Pongo pygmaeus (Bornean orangutan).
   4009..4032    +  polyA_signal   β-globin poly(A) (fragment): human β-globin polyadenylation signal
   4040..4111    +  CDS            HBB (fragment): HBB_PONPY - Experimental evidence at transcript level: Swiss-Prot protein existence level 2. Involved in oxygen transport from the lung to the various peripheral tissues. From Pongo pygmaeus (Bornean orangutan).
   4115..4138    +  polyA_signal   β-globin poly(A) (fragment): human β-globin polyadenylation signal
   4160..4177    -  promoter       T3 promoter (fragment): promoter for bacteriophage T3 RNA polymerase
   4195..4316    -  polyA_signal   SV40 poly(A) signal: SV40 polyadenylation signal
   4339..4407    -  CDS            large T antigen (fragment): large T antigen from SV40 (simian virus 40)
   4431..4498    +  CDS            lacZα (fragment): LacZα fragment of β-galactosidase; lacZ fragment
   4502..4930    +  rep_origin     f1 ori (sequence partly withheld): f1 bacteriophage origin of replication; arrow indicates direction of (+) strand synthesis
   4958..5009    -  misc_feature   bom (fragment): basis of mobility region from pBR322
   5074..5431    +  promoter       SV40 promoter: SV40 enhancer and early promoter
   5482..6273    +  CDS            neo: KKA2_KLEPN - Also known as kan, nptII. Experimental evidence at protein level: Swiss-Prot protein existence level 1. Resistance to kanamycin, neomycin, paromomycin, ribostamycin, butirosin and gentamicin B. From Klebsiella pneumoniae.
   6340..6388    +  polyA_signal   poly(A) signal: synthetic polyadenylation signal
   6408..6462    -  misc_feature   bom (fragment): basis of mobility region from pBR322
   6564..6599    -  CDS            rop (fragment): Rop protein, which maintains plasmids at low copy number; rop
   6694..6798    +  promoter       AmpR promoter: bla
   6799..7659    +  CDS            AmpR: β-lactamase; bla; confers resistance to ampicillin, carbenicillin, and related antibiotics
   7830..8418    +  rep_origin     ori: high-copy-number ColE1/pMB1/pBR322/pUC origin of replication
>Addgene plasmid #65804 | NG1237 pCI-TPI-PTC160-4H | depositor full sequence | sequence record 111915 | Full Sequence
TCAATATTGGCCATTAGCCATATTATTCATTGGTTATATAGCATAAATCAATATTGGCTATTGGCCATTG
CATACGTTGTATCTATATCATAATATGTACATTTATATTGGCTCATGTCCAATATGACCGCCATGTTGGC
ATTGATTATTGACTAGTTATTAATAGTAATCAATTACGGGGTCATTAGTTCATAGCCCATATATGGAGTT
CCGCGTTACATAACTTACGGTAAATGGCCCGCCTGGCTGACCGCCCAACGACCCCCGCCCATTGACGTCA
ATAATGACGTATGTTCCCATAGTAACGCCAATAGGGACTTTCCATTGACGTCAATGGGTGGAGTATTTAC
GGTAAACTGCCCACTTGGCAGTACATCAAGTGTATCATATGCCAAGTCCGCCCCCTATTGACGTCAATGA
CGGTAAATGGCCCGCCTGGCATTATGCCCAGTACATGACCTTACGGGACTTTCCTACTTGGCAGTACATC
TACGTATTAGTCATCGCTATTACCATGGTGATGCGGTTTTGGCAGTACACCAATGGGCGTGGATAGCGGT
TTGACTCACGGGGATTTCCAAGTCTCCACCCCATTGACGTCAATGGGAGTTTGTTTTGGCACCAAAATCA
ACGGGACTTTCCAAAATGTCGTAACAACTGCGATCGCCCGCCCCGTTGACGCAAATGGGCGGTAGGCGTG
TACGGTGGGAGGTCTATATAAGCAGAGCTCGTTTAGTGAACCGTCAGATCACTAGAAGCTTTATTGCGGT
AGTTTATCACAGTTAAATTGCTAACGCAGTCAGTGCTTCTGACACAACAGTCTCGAACTTAAGCTGCAGT
GACTCTCTTAAGGTAGCCTTGCAGAAGTTGGTCGTGAGGCACTGGGCAGGTAAGTATCAAGGTTACAAGA
CAGGTTTAAGGAGACCAATAGAAACTGGGCTTGTCGAGACAGAGAAGACTCTTGCGTTTCTGATAGGCAC
CTATTGGTCTTACTGACATCCACTTTGCCTTTCTCTCCACAGGTGTCCACTCCCAGTTCAATTACAGCTC
TTAAGGCTAGAGTACTTAATACGACTCACTATAGGCTAGCGCCTCGGCTCCAGCACCATGGCGCCCTCCA
GGAAGTTCTTCGTTGGGGGAAACTGGAAGATGAACGGGCGGAAGCAGAGTCTGGGGGAGCTCATCGGCAC
TCTGAACGCGGCCAAGGTGCCGGCCGACACCGGTAAGCCCTCGCCGAGGAGGGGTCTGGCCGGGCCGGGG
CCGGGGCCGGGGCAGGAGTGGCAGCGCCCTCTCCCGAGGCCCCGAGGCCCCGAGGCCGGTATCCGCGCGG
ACCTGATGCAGGGCTGTGGGACGAGGGCCGCTGGGGTCCGGGCAGGGGCCTCGCAGCCGCAGCCCCGTCG
GTGCGTCGAGGGGGCAGGGCGGAGCACATGATGCCCCTTGGACTATGGGGCAGGTAAGGACGTTTTCTTC
CCTTCGGCAACCTGAACGACTCCCGCCTTCCACGGAAGGGACCGAGCCCGTGCCAAACAGGCTGAGCGAT
TTGGGAGTGAGGAGCCATCCTACCGCTTTCCCCAACCTGGAAACAGCAAAGCGCAAGGCCTCTGAGTCAG
TTAGGTCTCTGCCACCCACGGGCAAAGGATGCTCTCCTCCATCCTCCTTCCTCCCTCCACCGAAATCGGA
GAGCCGCGGGCCTGATCCAAAGAGGCATCCCCTTCTCGTTCATTCCCCAGAGGCCTCAATACAAACCCCA
GGAGTTGGCCCCTCTCCTTTTGCTACAAATCCTTGCCTTGCAAAGGGGAGGTGAGGATGGGCTATTTTAG
AAGGGAAGCAGGGTTGCTCCCTGGAGAATGCTGAGTCTGTGAGGTGCCTATGCCGAGAATAGGTCGAGGA
AATTGGAGCCCCAGCTGTTAAAAGAGCAGAGGGCAGGGTGAGGGCCGTGGCCTCTCAGGGGTATCTGGAA
GGCTCTTCGAGTTGAGTGCAGACCCAGCCTGGGCTGGAAAATGGACAAAGGTCATCTTGCTGGGGTGAAA
AGGGGGAGAGCAGAACCAAGAAGAAGAGGGTGAGGGCTGGGGGGCTCCAGGGCACTGGTTAGGAATTGTG
GGGAATGAAGGCTTTCTTTAGTCTCATCCCCCTGTGGTACCATCTTGTCCTCAGAGGTGGTTTGTGCTCC
CCCTACTGCCTATATCGACTTCGCCCGGCAGAAGCTAGATCCCAAGATTGCTGTGGCTGCGCAGAACTGC
TACAAAGTGACTAATGGGGCTTTTACTGGGGAGATCAGGTGAGATCGAGGTGGAGAGGGGTGTGTGGGAC
CCTTCCCTCACTTTCCTCGTTGAGGGGAAAGCCACAGGGTGGGCTCCCTGCTGAACCTTGGCTTCATCTC
TTCCTTTAGCCCTGGCATGATCAAAGACTGCGGAGCCACGTGGGTGGTCCTGGGGCACTCAGAGAGAAGG
CATGTCTTTGGGGAGTCAGATGAGGTTAGTAGCCAAGAGAGAAGATAAGGGATGTCTTTTTCCAAGAAGG
ATGTCTCACCAAGTCTGTTTCTCAACAGCTGATTGGGCAGAAAGTGGCCCATGCTCTGGCAGAGGGACTC
GGAGTAATCGCCTGCATTGGGGAGAAGCTAGATGAAAGGGAAGCTGGCATCACTGAGAAGGTTGTTTTCG
AGCAGACAAAGGTCATCGCAGGTATCTCTGGAGAAAGGGACCTTTGAGCCTATCCAGGGCCACAGAGACT
CAGAGGGTAGGGTCAGGCCCTGGAGCCTGTCTTGGTCCCCATGCTGATCCAGAAAAGGAAAAAGGGGAGG
GGGAGTGACAATCTTTGCTTGGGGCCTATGACTTCTCCAGCCCCAAGGTAGATGCCACCTGGAAATCCCC
CAATGTCCACTAGGGGGCAGTAGGCCACCGTTCTTCGTACTCCGGAGAACCTGGCTGGAGAGCTCTTTCT
TGTTCACCCTTCCCTCCATCTGTATCTCTGCCCTGCAGATAACGTGAAGGACTGGAGCTAAGTCGTCCTG
GCCTATGAGCCTGTGTGGGCCATTGGTACTGGCAAGACTGCAACACCCCAACAGGTAACCGGGCCCAGGA
GCCCTGCCCTCATCCCAGCCTGCCTCAATAGGTTTGGACAGACACAGCCCACATGGGGCAACCCCTTATT
TCAAAGACACAGAGACCTTGAACCCAGAGACAGTGACTTGTCCAAGGGCATCCAGTCCAGGGCCTGGCTT
GGATCAGAGCCCTGGTACTCTGACTCAGTCAGAAACCACACTAAGTGTCCACTGGTGCCAGTGATTTTTC
CTCTTAGAGAGGCAGAAAAGGTCTTACTTAGGCCAGCTTCTTGTTCTAGGCCCAGGAAGTACACGAGAAG
CTCCGAGGATGGCTGAAGTCCAACGTCTCTGATGCGGTGGCTCAGAGCACCCGTATCATTTATGGAGGTG
AGTGGCTTTGGTTCCCGGCTGAGGTGGAGTGGGCTGAGGACTAGACTGAGCCCTCGGACATGGAGGTGGG
GATGGGGCAGACTCATCCCATTCTTGACCAAGCCCTTGTTCTGCTCCCTTCCCAGGCTCTGTGACTGGGG
CAACCTGCAAGGAGCTGGCCAGCCAGCCTGATGTGGATGGCTTCCTTGTGGGTGGTGCTTCCCTCAAGCC
CGAATTCGTGGACATCATCAATGCCAAACAATGAGCCCCATCCATCTTCCCTACCCTTCCTGCCAAGCCA
GGGACTCGAGCACCCCACCAGTGCAGGCTGCCTATCAGAAAGTGGTGGCTGGTGTGGCTAATGCCCTGGC
CCACAAGTATCACTAAGCTCGCTTTCTTGCTGTCCAATTTGTCGAGCACCCCACCAGTGCAGGCTGCCTA
TCAGAAAGTGGTGGCTGGTGTGGCTAATGCCCTGGCCCACAAGTATCACTAAGCTCGCTTTCTTGCTGTC
CAATTTGTCGAGCACCCCACCAGTGCAGGCTGCCTATCAGAAAGTGGTGGCTGGTGTGGCTAATGCCCTG
GCCCACAAGTATCACTAAGCTCGCTTTCTTGCTGTCCAATTTGTCGAGCACCCCACCAGTGCAGGCTGCC
TATCAGAAAGTGGTGGCTGGTGTGGCTAATGCCCTGGCCCACAAGTATCACTAAGCTCGCTTTCTTGCTG
TCCAATTTGTCGACCCGGGCGGCCGCTTCCCTTTAGTGAGGGTTAATGCTTCGAGCAGACATGATAAGAT
ACATTGATGAGTTTGGACAAACCACAACTAGAATGCAGTGAAAAAAATGCTTTATTTGTGAAATTTGTGA
TGCTATTGCTTTATTTGTAACCATTATAAGCTGCAATAAACAAGTTAACAACAACAATTGCATTCATTTT
ATGTTTCAGGTTCAGGGGGAGATGTGGGAGGTTTTTTAAAGCAAGTAAAACCTCTACAAATGTGGTAAAA
TCCGATAAGGATCGATCCGGGCTGGCGTAATAGCGAAGAGGCCCGCACCGATCGCCCTTCCCAACAGTTG
CGCAGCCTGAATGGCGAATGG
[124 nt withheld, positions 4502-4625]
C
[91 nt withheld, positions 4627-4717]
A
[49 nt withheld, positions 4719-4767]
CCTTTGACGTTGGAGTCCACGTTCTTT
[37 nt withheld, positions 4795-4831]
ACCCTATCTCGGTCTATTCTTTTGATTTATAAGGGATTTTGCCGATTTCGGCCTATTGGTTAAAAAATGA
GCTGATTTAACAAAAATTTAACGCGAATTTTAACAAAATATTAACGCTTACAATTTCCTGATGCGGTATT
TTCTCCTTACGCATCTGTGCGGTATTTCACACCGCATACGCGGATCTGCGCAGCACCATGGCCTGAAATA
ACCTCTGAAAGAGGAACTTGGTTAGGTACCTTCTGAGGCGGAAAGAACCAGCTGTGGAATGTGTGTCAGT
TAGGGTGTGGAAAGTCCCCAGGCTCCCCAGCAGGCAGAAGTATGCAAAGCATGCATCTCAATTAGTCAGC
AACCAGGTGTGGAAAGTCCCCAGGCTCCCCAGCAGGCAGAAGTATGCAAAGCATGCATCTCAATTAGTCA
GCAACCATAGTCCCGCCCCTAACTCCGCCCATCCCGCCCCTAACTCCGCCCAGTTCCGCCCATTCTCCGC
CCCATGGCTGACTAATTTTTTTTATTTATGCAGAGGCCGAGGCCGCCTCGGCCTCTGAGCTATTCCAGAA
GTAGTGAGGAGGCTTTTTTGGAGGCCTAGGCTTTTGCAAAAAGCTTGATTCTTCTGACACAACAGTCTCG
AACTTAAGGCTAGAGCCACCATGATTGAACAAGATGGATTGCACGCAGGTTCTCCGGCCGCTTGGGTGGA
GAGGCTATTCGGCTATGACTGGGCACAACAGACAATCGGCTGCTCTGATGCCGCCGTGTTCCGGCTGTCA
GCGCAGGGGCGCCCGGTTCTTTTTGTCAAGACCGACCTGTCCGGTGCCCTGAATGAACTGCAGGACGAGG
CAGCGCGGCTATCGTGGCTGGCCACGACGGGCGTTCCTTGCGCAGCTGTGCTCGACGTTGTCACTGAAGC
GGGAAGGGACTGGCTGCTATTGGGCGAAGTGCCGGGGCAGGATCTCCTGTCATCTCACCTTGCTCCTGCC
GAGAAAGTATCCATCATGGCTGATGCAATGCGGCGGCTGCATACGCTTGATCCGGCTACCTGCCCATTCG
ACCACCAAGCGAAACATCGCATCGAGCGAGCACGTACTCGGATGGAAGCCGGTCTTGTCGATCAGGATGA
TCTGGACGAAGAGCATCAGGGGCTCGCGCCAGCCGAACTGTTCGCCAGGCTCAAGGCGCGCATGCCCGAC
GGCGAGGATCTCGTCGTGACCCATGGCGATGCCTGCTTGCCGAATATCATGGTGGAAAATGGCCGCTTTT
CTGGATTCATCGACTGTGGCCGGCTGGGTGTGGCGGACCGCTATCAGGACATAGCGTTGGCTACCCGTGA
TATTGCTGAAGAGCTTGGCGGCGAATGGGCTGACCGCTTCCTCGTGCTTTACGGTATCGCCGCTCCCGAT
TCGCAGCGCATCGCCTTCTATCGCCTTCTTGACGAGTTCTTCTGAGCGGGACTCTGGGGTTCGAAATGAC
CGACCAAGCGACGCCCAACCTGCCATCACGATGGCCGCAATAAAATATCTTTATTTTCATTACATCTGTG
TGTTGGTTTTTTGTGTGAATCGATAGCGATAAGGATCCGCGTATGGTGCACTCTCAGTACAATCTGCTCT
GATGCCGCATAGTTAAGCCAGCCCCGACACCCGCCAACACCCGCTGACGCGCCCTGACGGGCTTGTCTGC
TCCCGGCATCCGCTTACAGACAAGCTGTGACCGTCTCCGGGAGCTGCATGTGTCAGAGGTTTTCACCGTC
ATCACCGAAACGCGCGAGACGAAAGGGCCTCGTGATACGCCTATTTTTATAGGTTAATGTCATGATAATA
ATGGTTTCTTAGACGTCAGGTGGCACTTTTCGGGGAAATGTGCGCGGAACCCCTATTTGTTTATTTTTCT
AAATACATTCAAATATGTATCCGCTCATGAGACAATAACCCTGATAAATGCTTCAATAATATTGAAAAAG
GAAGAGTATGAGTATTCAACATTTCCGTGTCGCCCTTATTCCCTTTTTTGCGGCATTTTGCCTTCCTGTT
TTTGCTCACCCAGAAACGCTGGTGAAAGTAAAAGATGCTGAAGATCAGTTGGGTGCACGAGTGGGTTACA
TCGAACTGGATCTCAACAGCGGTAAGATCCTTGAGAGTTTTCGCCCCGAAGAACGTTTTCCAATGATGAG
CACTTTTAAAGTTCTGCTATGTGGCGCGGTATTATCCCGTATTGACGCCGGGCAAGAGCAACTCGGTCGC
CGCATACACTATTCTCAGAATGACTTGGTTGAGTACTCACCAGTCACAGAAAAGCATCTTACGGATGGCA
TGACAGTAAGAGAATTATGCAGTGCTGCCATAACCATGAGTGATAACACTGCGGCCAACTTACTTCTGAC
AACGATCGGAGGACCGAAGGAGCTAACCGCTTTTTTGCACAACATGGGGGATCATGTAACTCGCCTTGAT
CGTTGGGAACCGGAGCTGAATGAAGCCATACCAAACGACGAGCGTGACACCACGATGCCTGTAGCAATGG
CAACAACGTTGCGCAAACTATTAACTGGCGAACTACTTACTCTAGCTTCCCGGCAACAATTAATAGACTG
GATGGAGGCGGATAAAGTTGCAGGACCACTTCTGCGCTCGGCCCTTCCGGCTGGCTGGTTTATTGCTGAT
AAATCTGGAGCCGGTGAGCGTGGGTCTCGCGGTATCATTGCAGCACTGGGGCCAGATGGTAAGCCCTCCC
GTATCGTAGTTATCTACACGACGGGGAGTCAGGCAACTATGGATGAACGAAATAGACAGATCGCTGAGAT
AGGTGCCTCACTGATTAAGCATTGGTAACTGTCAGACCAAGTTTACTCATATATACTTTAGATTGATTTA
AAACTTCATTTTTAATTTAAAAGGATCTAGGTGAAGATCCTTTTTGATAATCTCATGACCAAAATCCCTT
AACGTGAGTTTTCGTTCCACTGAGCGTCAGACCCCGTAGAAAAGATCAAAGGATCTTCTTGAGATCCTTT
TTTTCTGCGCGTAATCTGCTGCTTGCAAACAAAAAAACCACCGCTACCAGCGGTGGTTTGTTTGCCGGAT
CAAGAGCTACCAACTCTTTTTCCGAAGGTAACTGGCTTCAGCAGAGCGCAGATACCAAATACTGTTCTTC
TAGTGTAGCCGTAGTTAGGCCACCACTTCAAGAACTCTGTAGCACCGCCTACATACCTCGCTCTGCTAAT
CCTGTTACCAGTGGCTGCTGCCAGTGGCGATAAGTCGTGTCTTACCGGGTTGGACTCAAGACGATAGTTA
CCGGATAAGGCGCAGCGGTCGGGCTGAACGGGGGGTTCGTGCACACAGCCCAGCTTGGAGCGAACGACCT
ACACCGAACTGAGATACCTACAGCGTGAGCTATGAGAAAGCGCCACGCTTCCCGAAGGGAGAAAGGCGGA
CAGGTATCCGGTAAGCGGCAGGGTCGGAACAGGAGAGCGCACGAGGGAGCTTCCAGGGGGAAACGCCTGG
TATCTTTATAGTCCTGTCGGGTTTCGCCACCTCTGACTTGAGCGTCGATTTTTGTGATGCTCGTCAGGGG
GGCGGAGCCTATGGAAAAACGCCAGCAACGCGGCCTTTTTACGGTTCCTGGCCTTTTGCTGGCCTTTTGC
TCACATGGCTCGACAGATCT
