>Addgene plasmid #65804 | NG1237 pCI-TPI-PTC160-4H | addgene partial sequence | sequence record 113979 | CMV-F 5'-CGCAAATGGGCGGTAGGCGTG-3'
AGTGAACCGTCAGATCACTAGAAGCTTTATTGCGGTAGTTTATCACAGTTAAATTGCTAACGCAGTCAGT
GCTTCTGACACAACAGTCTCGAACTTAAGCTGCAGTGACTCTCTTAAGGTAGCCTTGCAGAAGTTGGTCG
TGAGGCACTGGGCAGGTAAGTATCAAGGTTACAAGACAGGTTTAAGGAGACCAATAGAAACTGGGCTTGT
CGAGACAGAGAAGACTCTTGCGTTTCTGATAGGCACCTATTGGTCTTACTGACATCCACTTTGCCTTTCT
CTCCACAGGTGTCCACTCCCAGTTCAATTACAGCTCTTAAGGCTAGAGTACTTAATACGACTCACTATAG
GCTAGCGCCTCGGCTCCAGCACCATGGCGCCCTCCAGGAAGTTCTTCGTTGGGGGAAACTGGAAGATGAA
CGGGCGGAAGCAGAGTCTGGGGGAGCTCATCGGCACTCTGAACGCGGCCAAGGTGCCGGCCGACACCGGT
AAGCCCTCGCCGAGGAGGGGTCTGGCCGGGCCGGGGCCGGGGCCGGGGCAGGAGTGGCAGCGCCCTCTCC
CGAGGCCCCGAGGCCCCGAGGCCGGTATCCGCGCGGACCTGATGCAGGGCTGTGGGACGAGGGCCGCTGG
GGTCCGGGCAGGGGCCTCGCAGCCGCAGCCCCGTCGGTGCGTCGAGGGGGCAGGGCGGAGCACATGATGC
CCCTTGGACTATGGGGCAGGTAAGGACG
