>Addgene plasmid #65804 | NG1237 pCI-TPI-PTC160-4H | addgene partial sequence | sequence record 113980 | EBV-rev 5'-GTGGTTTGTCCAAACTCATC-3'
GCGGCCGCCCGGGTCGACAAATTGGACAGCAAGAAAGCGAGCTTAGTGATACTTGTGGGCCAGGGCATTA
GCCACACCAGCCACCACTTTCTGATAGGCAGCCTGCACTGGTGGGGTGCTCGACAAATTGGACAGCAAGA
AAGCGAGCTTAGTGATACTTGTGGGCCAGGGCATTAGCCACACCAGCCACCACTTTCTGATAGGCAGCCT
GCACTGGTGGGGTGCTCGACAAATTGGACAGCAAGAAAGCGAGCTTAGTGATACTTGTGGGCCAGGGCAT
TAGCCACACCAGCCACCACTTTCTGATAGGCAGCCTGCACTGGTGGGGTGCTCGACAAATTGGACAGCAA
GAAAGCGAGCTTAGTGATACTTGTGGGCCAGGGCATTAGCCACACCAGCCACCACTTTCTGATAGGCAGC
CTGCACTGGTGGGGTGCTCGAGTCCCTGGCTTGGCAGGAAGGGTAGGGAAGATGGATGGGGCTCATTGTT
TGGCATTGATGATGTCCACGAATTCGGGCTTGAGGGAAGCACCACCCACAAGGAAGCCATCCACATCAGG
CTGGCTGGCCAGCTCCTTGCAGGTTGCCCCAGTCACAGAGCCTGGGAAGGGAGCAGAACAAGGGCTTGGT
CAAGAATGGGATGAGTCTGCCCCATCCCCACCTCCATGTCCGAGGGCTCAGTCTAGTCCTCAGCCCACTC
CACCTCAGCCGGGAACCAAAGCCACTCACCTCCATAAATGATAC
