>Addgene plasmid #65804 | NG1237 pCI-TPI-PTC160-4H | addgene partial sequence | sequence record 115333 | hTPI-F2 5'-ttggggcctatgacttctcc-3'
CAGTAGGCCACCGTTCTTCGTACTCCGGAGAACCTGGCTGGAGAGCTCTTTCTTGTTCACCCTTCCCTCC
ATCTGTATCTCTGCCCTGCAGATAACGTGAAGGACTGGAGCTAAGTCGTCCTGGCCTATGAGCCTGTGTG
GGCCATTGGTACTGGCAAGACTGCAACACCCCAACAGGTAACCGGGCCCAGGAGCCCTGCCCTCATCCCA
GCCTGCCTCAATAGGTTTGGACAGACACAGCCCACATGGGGCAACCCCTTATTTCAAAGACACAGAGACC
TTGAACCCAGAGACAGTGACTTGTCCAAGGGCATCCAGTCCAGGGCCTGGCTTGGATCAGAGCCCTGGTA
CTCTGACTCAGTCAGAAACCACACTAAGTGTCCACTGGTGCCAGTGATTTTTCCTCTTAGAGAGGCAGAA
AAGGTCTTACTTAGGCCAGCTTCTTGTTCTAGGCCCAGGAAGTACACGAGAAGCTCCGAGGATGGCTGAA
GTCCAACGTCTCTGATGCGGTGGCTCAGAGCACCCGTATCATTTATGGAGGTGAGTGGCTTTGGTTCCCG
GCTGAGGTGGAGTGGGCTGAGGACTAGACTGAGCCCTCGGACATGGAGGTGGGGATGGGGCAGACTCATC
CCATTCTTGACCAAGCCCTTGTTCTGCTCCCTTCCCAGGCTCTGTGACTGGGGCAACCTGCAAGGAGCTG
GCCAGCCAGCCTGATGTGGATGGCTTCCTTGTGGGTGGTGCTTCCCTCAAGCCCGAATTCGTGGACATCA
TCAATGCC
